>Addgene plasmid #233810 | pRO175 | addgene full sequence | sequence record 469341 | Addgene NGS Result
TCGGTCTCATTCTACGAGAGTTCCTTTGTATGGCTTCACCTCAATTTGCGGTAGAAGACCCGAGATGGAA
GCCGCCGTATCGACGATACCACGTTTTTTACAATCCTCCTCCGGCTCAATGTTAGACGGACGTTTTGATC
CCCAGAGTGCAGCTCATTTCTTTGGTGTTTATGATGGTCACGGGGGTAGCCAGGTAGCCAACTATTGCCG
TGAAAGGATGCATTTAGCGTTAGCTGAGGAAATCGCCAAAGAAAAGCCTATGTTGTGTGATGGAGACACC
TGGTTGGAGAAGTGGAAAAAGGCGTTATTCAACAGCTTCCTAAGGGTGGATAGTGAGATAGAGTCTGTTG
CTCCGGAGACTGTTGGCTCAACATCCGTGGTGGCCGTGGTCTTCCCGAGCCATATTTTTGTGGCTAATTG
TGGTGACTCTCGTGCGGTCTTGTGCAGGGGGAAGACTGCATTACCTTTAAGCGTCGATCATAAGCCGGAC
AGGGAGGACGAAGCAGCGAGGATAGAGGCCGCCGGTGGAAAGGTAATACAATGGAATGGTGCTAGGGTAT
TCGGCGTACTGGCAATGAGTAGATCCATTGGTGATAGATACTTGAAGCCGAGCATAATCCCTGACCCTGA
AGTAACAGCGGTTAAAAGGGTGAAGGAAGACGATTGCCTTATCTTGGCTTCTGACGGAGTGTGGGATGTC
ATGACTGACGAGGAAGCCTGCGAAATGGCAAGGAAAAGAATACTACTTTGGCATAAGAAAAATGCGGTAG
CTGGGGACGCAAGTCTGTTAGCAGATGAAAGAAGAAAAGAAGGCAAGGACCCCGCCGCAATGTCAGCCGC
GGAGTACCTGTCTAAACTTGCTATTCAGAGGGGGAGTAAAGATAACATATCCGTGGTCGTGGTTGATCTA
AAGGGATCCTGAGACCAGACCAATAAAAAACGCCCGGCGGCAACCGAGCGTTCTGAACAAATCCAGATGG
AGTTCTGAGGTCATTACTGGATCTATCAACAGGAGTCCAAGCGAGCTCGATATCAAATTACGCCCCGCCC
TGCCACTCATCGCAGTACTGTTGTAATTCATTAAGCATTCTGCCGACATGGAAGCCATCACAAACGGCAT
GATGAACCTGAATCGCCAGCGGCATCAGCACCTTGTCGCCTTGCGTATAATATTTGCCCATGGTGAAAAC
GGGGGCGAAGAAGTTGTCCATATTGGCCACGTTTAAATCAAAACTGGTGAAACTCACCCAGGGATTGGCT
GAAACGAAAAACATATTCTCAATAAACCCTTTAGGGAAATAGGCCAGGTTTTCACCGTAACACGCCACAT
CTTGCGAATATATGTGTAGAAACTGCCGGAAATCGTCGTGGTATTCACTCCAGAGCGATGAAAACGTTTC
AGTTTGCTCATGGAAAACGGTGTAACAAGGGTGAACACTATCCCATATCACCAGCTCACCGTCTTTCATT
GCCATACGAAATTCCGGATGAGCATTCATCAGGCGGGCAAGAATGTGAATAAAGGCCGGATAAAACTTGT
GCTTATTTTTCTTTACGGTCTTTAAAAAGGCCGTAATATCCAGCTGAACGGTCTGGTTATAGGTACATTG
AGCAACTGACTGAAATGCCTCAAAATGTTCTTTACGATGCCATTGGGATATATCAACGGTGGTATATCCA
GTGATTTTTTTCTCCATTTTAGCTTCCTTAGCTCCTGAAAATCTCGATAACTCAAAAAATACGCCCGGTA
GTGATCTTATTTCATTATGGTGAAAGTTGGAACCTCTTACGTGCCCGATCAATCATGACCAAAATCCCTT
AACGTGAGTTTTCGTTCCACTGAGCGTCAGACCCCGTAGAAAAGATCAAAGGATCTTCTTGAGATCCTTT
TTTTCTGCGCGTAATCTGCTGCTTGCAAACAAAAAAACCACCGCTACCAGCGGTGGTTTGTTTGCCGGAT
CAAGAGCTACCAACTCTTTTTCCGAAGGTAACTGGCTTCAGCAGAGCGCAGATACCAAATACTGTTCTTC
TAGTGTAGCCGTAGTTAGGCCACCACTTCAAGAACTCTGTAGCACCGCCTACATACCTCGCTCTGCTAAT
CCTGTTACCAGTGGCTGCTGCCAGTGGCGATAAGTCGTGTCTTACCGGGTTGGACTCAAGACGATAGTTA
CCGGATAAGGCGCAGCGGTCGGGCTGAACGGGGGGTTCGTGCACACAGCCCAGCTTGGAGCGAACGACCT
ACACCGAACTGAGATACCTACAGCGTGAGCTATGAGAAAGCGCCACGCTTCCCGAAGGGAGAAAGGCGGA
CAGGTATCCGGTAAGCGGCAGGGTCGGAACAGGAGAGCGCACGAGGGAGCTTCCAGGGGGAAACGCCTGG
TATCTTTATAGTCCTGTCGGGTTTCGCCACCTCTGACTTGAGCGTCGATTTTTGTGATGCTCGTCAGGGG
GGCGGAGCCTATGGAAAAACGCCAGCAACGCGGCCTTTTTACGGTTCCTGGCCTTTTGCTGGCCTTTTGC
TCACATGTTCTTTCCTGCGTTATCCCCTGATTCTGTGGATAACCGTAG
Features (pLannotate 1.2.2; 5 found; start..end, strand, type, name):
     20..913     +  CDS            ABI1 (fragment): P2C56_ARATH - Experimental evidence at protein level: Swiss-Prot protein existence level 1. Key component and repressor of the abscisic acid (ABA) signaling pathway that regulates numerous ABA responses, such as stomatal closure, osmotic water permeability of the plasma membrane (Pos), drought-induced resistance and rhizogenesis, response to glucose, high light stress, seed germination and inhibition of vegetative growth. During the stomatal closure regulation, modulates the inward calcium-channel permeability as well as the actin reorganization in guard cells in response to ABA. Involved in t
    933..967     -  terminator     lambda t0 terminator: minimal transcription terminator from phage lambda (Scholtissek and Grosse, 1987)
   1041..1697    -  CDS            cat: CAT_ECOLX - Experimental evidence at protein level: Swiss-Prot protein existence level 1. This enzyme is an effector of chloramphenicol resistance in bacteria. From Escherichia coli. This protein is used as a marker in many commonly used cloning vectors, such as pACYC184.
   1698..1795    -  promoter       cat promoter: promoter of the E. coli cat gene encoding chloramphenicol acetyltransferase
   1879..2467    +  rep_origin     ori: high-copy-number ColE1/pMB1/pBR322/pUC origin of replication
