[The description below was written by a language model from this plasmid's Addgene catalogue record and pLannotate feature annotations shown in this document.]
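Description:
pRO175 is a small (about 2.6 kb) MoClo Yeast Toolkit part plasmid built in the pYTK001 entry backbone. It stores a single standardized part rather than a complete expression unit. It is maintained in E. coli through a high-copy ColE1/pUC-type origin and selected with chloramphenicol, conferred by the cat gene under its native promoter and followed by a lambda t0 terminator. No yeast origin, yeast selectable marker, promoter or yeast terminator is annotated. So although it is catalogued as a yeast expression vector, it works as a donor of a coding fragment for Golden Gate assembly, not as something expressed directly in yeast.

The payload is a type 3B part named ABI. In the toolkit's scheme, type 3 is the coding sequence position, and 3B is the downstream half of a split coding sequence, so this part is meant to be fused in frame behind a type 3A part. The feature table identifies the insert as a roughly 0.9 kb fragment matching ABI1, the Arabidopsis thaliana protein phosphatase 2C that acts as a repressor in abscisic acid (ABA) signalling. The catalogue lists the species as S. cerevisiae, which more likely reflects the intended host than the origin of the gene.

The stated purpose places the part in an ABA-inducible system within a set of MoClo-compatible inducible promoter tools for tunable yeast gene expression. In such systems, an ABI1 domain generally serves as one half of an ABA-dependent dimerization pair. The record does not state its binding partner, which domain it is to be fused to, or the exact boundaries of the fragment.
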