Addgene plasmid #233810: pRO175
Purpose: MoClo-YTK; type3B; ABA systems; ABI
Depositing lab: Jeff Hasty. Depositing organization: University of California, San Diego (UCSD). Publication: A Standardized Set of MoClo-Compatible Inducible Promoter Systems for Tunable Gene Expression in Yeast. O'Laughlin R, Tran Q, Lezia A, Ngamkanjanarat W, Emmanuele P, Hao N, Hasty J. ACS Synth Biol. 2024 Jan 19;13(1):85-102. doi: 10.1021/acssynbio.3c00184. Epub 2023 Dec 11. PubMed 38079574.
Backbone
  Vector backbone: pYTK001
  Vector type: Yeast Expression
Growth in bacteria
  Bacterial resistance: Chloramphenicol, 25 μg/mL
  Growth temperature: 37°C
  Growth strain: DH5alpha
  Copy number: High Copy
Gene/Insert
  Gene/Insert name: ABI
  Species: S. cerevisiae (budding yeast)
  Cloning method: Golden Gate
Terms and licenses: Academic/Nonprofit Terms; Industry Terms: Not Available to Industry
How to cite: pRO175 was a gift from Jeff Hasty (Addgene plasmid # 233810 ; http://n2t.net/addgene:233810 ; RRID:Addgene_233810)
